>Addgene plasmid #231272 | pAVEC1_N-mNeonGreen | addgene full sequence | sequence record 460950 | Addgene NGS Result
TTGAGATCCTTTTTTTCTGCGCGTAATCTGCTGCTTGCAAACAAAAAAACCACCGCTACCAGCGGTGGTT
TGTTTGCCGGATCAAGAGCTACCAACTCTTTTTCCGAAGGTAACTGGCTTCAGCAGAGCGCAGATACCAA
ATACTGTTCTTCTAGTGTAGCCGTAGTTAGGCCACCACTTCAAGAACTCTGTAGCACCGCCTACATACCT
CGCTCTGCTAATCCTGTTACCAGTGGCTGCTGCCAGTGGCGATAAGTCGTGTCTTACCGGGTTGGACTCA
AGACGATAGTTACCGGATAAGGCGCAGCGGTCGGGCTGAACGGGGGGTTCGTGCACACAGCCCAGCTTGG
AGCGAACGACCTACACCGAACTGAGATACCTACAGCGTGAGCTATGAGAAAGCGCCACGCTTCCCGAAGG
GAGAAAGGCGGACAGGTATCCGGTAAGCGGCAGGGTCGGAACAGGAGAGCGCACGAGGGAGCTTCCAGGG
GGAAACGCCTGGTATCTTTATAGTCCTGTCGGGTTTCGCCACCTCTGACTTGAGCGTCGATTTTTGTGAT
GCTCGTCAGGGGGGCGGAGCCTATGGAAAAACGCCAGCAACGCGGCCTTTTTACGGTTCCTGGCCTTTTG
CTGGCCTTTTGCTCACATGTTCTTTCCTGCGTTATCCCCTGATTCTGTGGATAACCGTATTACCGCCTTT
GAGTGACTGAAGAACCGAGCGCCGCCGTCTAAAAAGGTGATGTGTATTTGAGTAAAACAGCTTGCGTCAT
GCGGTCGCTGCGTATATGATGCGATGAGTAAATAAACAAATACGCAAGGGGAACGCATGAAGGTTATCGC
TGTACTTAACCAGAAAGGCGGGTCAGGCAAGACGACCATCGCAACCCATCTAGCCCGCGCCCTGCAACTC
GCCGGGGCCGATGTTCTGTTAGTCGATTCCGATCCCCAGGGCAGTGCCCGCGATTGGGCGGCCGTGCGGG
AAGATCAACCGCTAACCGTTGTCGGCATCGACCGCCCGACGATTGACCGCGACGTGAAGGCCATCGGCCG
GCGCGACTTCGTAGTGATCGACGGAGCGCCCCAGGCGGCGGACTTGGCTGTGTCCGCGATCAAGGCAGCC
GACTTCGTGCTGATTCCGGTGCAGCCAAGCCCTTACGACATATGGGCCACCGCCGACCTGGTGGAGCTGG
TTAAGCAGCGCATTGAGGTCACGGATGGAAGGCTACAAGCGGCCTTTGTCGTGTCGCGGGCGATCAAAGG
CACGCGCATCGGCGGTGAGGTTGCCGAGGCGCTGGCCGGGTACGAGCTGCCCATTCTTGAGTCCCGTATC
ACGCAGCGCGTGAGCTACCCAGGCACTGCCGCCGCCGGCACAACCGTTCTTGAATCAGAACCCGAGGGCG
ACGCTGCCCGCGAGGTCCAGGCGCTGGCCGCTGAAATTAAATCAAAACTCATTTGAGTTAATGAGGTAAA
GAGAAAATGAGCAAAAGCACAAACACGCTAAGTGCCGGCCGTCCGAGCGCACGCAGCAGCAAGGCTGCAA
CGTTGGCCAGCCTGGCAGACACGCCAGCCATGAAGCGGGTCAACTTTCAGTTGCCGGCGGAGGATCACAC
CAAGCTGAAGATGTACGCGGTACGCCAAGGCAAGACCATTACCGAGCTGCTATCTGAATACATCGCGCAG
CTACCAGAGTAAATGAGCAAATGAATAAATGAGTAGATGAATTTTAGCGGCTAAAGGAGGCGGCATGGAA
AATCAAGAACAACCAGGCACCGACGCCGTGGAATGCCCCATGTGTGGAGGAACGGGCGGTTGGCCAGGCG
TAAGCGGCTGGGTTGCCTGCCGGCCCTGCAATGGCACTGGAACCCCCAAGCCCGAGGAATCGGCGTGAGC
GGTCGCAAACCATCCGGCCCGGTACAAATCGGCGCGGCGCTGGGTGATGACCTGGTGGAGAAGTTGAAGG
CCGCGCAGGCCGCCCAGCGGCAACGCATCGAGGCAGAAGCACGCCCCGGTGAATCGTGGCAAGCGGCCGC
TGATCGAATCCGCAAAGAATCCCGGCAACCGCCGGCAGCCGGTGCGCCGTCGATTAGGAAGCCGCCCAAG
GGCGACGAGCAACCAGATTTTTTCGTTCCGATGCTCTATGACGTGGGCACCCGCGATAGTCGCAGCATCA
TGGACGTGGCCGTTTTCCGTCTGTCGAAGCGTGACCGACGAGCTGGCGAGGTGATCCGCTACGAGCTTCC
AGACGGGCACGTAGAGGTTTCCGCAGGGCCGGCCGGCATGGCCAGTGTGTGGGATTACGACCTGGTACTG
ATGGCGGTTTCCCATCTAACCGAATCCATGAACCGATACCGGGAAGGGAAGGGAGACAAGCCCGGCCGCG
TGTTCCGTCCACACGTTGCGGACGTACTCAAGTTCTGCCGGCGAGCCGATGGCGGAAAGCAGAAAGACGA
CCTGGTAGAAACCTGCATTCGGTTAAACACCACGCACGTTGCCATGCAGCGTACGAAGAAGGCCAAGAAC
GGCCGCCTGGTGACGGTATCCGAGGGTGAAGCCTTGATTAGCCGCTACAAGATCGTAAAGAGCGAAACCG
GGCGGCCGGAGTACATCGAGATCGAGCTAGCTGATTGGATGTACCGCGAGATCACAGAAGGCAAGAACCC
GGACGTGCTGACGGTTCACCCCGATTACTTTTTGATCGATCCCGGCATCGGCCGTTTTCTCTACCGCCTG
GCACGCCGCGCCGCAGGCAAGGCAGAAGCCAGATGGTTGTTCAAGACGATCTACGAACGCAGTGGCAGCG
CCGGAGAGTTCAAGAAGTTCTGTTTCACCGTGCGCAAGCTGATCGGGTCAAATGACCTGCCGGAGTACGA
TTTGAAGGAGGAGGCGGGGCAGGCTGGCCCGATCCTAGTCATGCGCTACCGCAACCTGATCGAGGGCGAA
GCATCCGCCGGTTCCTAATGTACGGAGCAGATGCTAGGGCAAATTGCCCTAGCAGGGGAAAAAGGTCGAA
AAGGTCTCTTTCCTGTGGATAGCACGTACATTGGGAACCCAAAGCCGTACATTGGGAACCGGAACCCGTA
CATTGGGAACCCAAAGCCGTACATTGGGAACCGGTCACACATGTAAGTGACTGATATAAAAGAGAAAAAA
GGCGATTTTTCCGCCTAAAACTCTTTAAAACTTATTAAAACTCTTAAAACCCGCCTGGCCTGTGCATAAC
TGTCTGGCCAGCGCACAGCCGAAGAGCTGCAAAAAGCGCCTACCCTTCGGTCGCTGCGCTCCCTACGCCC
CGCCGCTTCGCGTCGGCCTATCGCGGCCGCTGGCCGCTCAAAAATGGCTGGCCTACGGCCAGGCAATCTA
CCAGCGCGCGGACAAGCTAGGATTGGCAGGATATATTCAGTTGTAAATGCGAGCTGTTGGCTGGCTGGTG
GCAGGATATATTCAGTTGTAAATAAATTGACGCTTAGACAACTTAATAACACATTGCGGACGTTTTTAAT
GTACTGAATTAACGCCGAATTAATTCGAGCTCTTCTAGAGATCTGATAATTTATTTGAAAATTCATAAGA
AAAGCAAACGTTACATGAATTGATGAAACAATACAAAGACAGATAAAGCCACGCACATTTAGGATATTGG
CCGAGATTACTGAATATTGAGTAAGATCACGGAATTTCTGACAGGAGCATGTCTTCAATTCAGCCCAAAT
GGCAGTTGAAATACTCAAACCGCCCCATATGCAGGAGCGGATCATTCATTGTTTGTTTGGTTGCCTTTGC
CAACATGGGAGTCCAAGATTCTGCAGTCAAATCTCGGTGACGGGCAGGACCGGACGGGGCGGTACCGGCA
GGCTGAAGTCCAGCTGCCAGAAACCCACGTCATGCCAGTTCCCGTGCTTGAAGCCGGCCGCCCGCAGCAT
GCCGCGGGGGGCATATCCGAGCGCCTCGTGCATGCGCACGCTCGGGTCGTTGGGCAGCCCGATGACAGCG
ACCACGCTCTTGAAGCCCTGTGCCTCCAGGGACTTCAGCAGGTGGGTGTAGAGCGTGGAGCCCAGTCCCG
TCCGCTGGTGGCGGGGGGAGACGTACACGGTCGACTCGGCCGTCCAGTCGTAGGCGTTGCGTGCCTTCCA
GGGGCCAGCGTAGGCGATGCCGGCGACCTCGCCGTCCACCTCGGCGACGAGCCAGGGATAGCGCTCCCGC
AGACGGACGAGGTCGTCCGTCCACTCCTGCGGTTCCTGCGGCTCGGTACGGAAGTTGACCGTGCTTGTCT
CGATGTAGTGGTTGACGATGGTGCAGACCGCCGGCATGTCCGCCTCGGTGGCACGGCGGATGTCGGCCGG
GCGTCGTTCTGGGCTCATCGATTCGATTTGGTGTATCGAGATTGGTTATGAAATTCAGATGCTAGTGTAA
TGTATTGGTAATTTGGGAAGATATAATAGGAAGCAAGGCTATTTATCCATTTCTGAAAAGGCGAAATGGC
GTCACCGCGAGCGTCACGCGCATTCCGTTCTTGCTGTAAAGCGTTGTTTGGTACACTTTTGACTAGCGAG
GCTTGGCGTGTCAGCGTATCTATTCAAAAGTCGTTAATGGCTGCGGATCAAGAAAAAGTTGGAATAGAAA
CAGAATACCCGCGAAATTCAGGCCCGGTTGCCATGTCCTACACGCCGAAATAAACGACCAAATTAGTAGA
AAAATAAAAACTGACTCGGATACTTACGTCACGTCTTGCGCACTGATTTGAAAAATCTCAGCTCGAGGAC
TAGAGCCAAGCTGATCTCCTTTGCCCCGGAGATCACCATGGACGACTTTCTCTATCTCTACGATCTAGGA
AGAAAGTTCGACGGAGAAGGTGACGATACCATGTTCACCACCGATAATGAGAAGATTAGCCTCTTCAATT
TCAGAAAGAATGCTGACCCACAGATGGTTAGAGAGGCTTACGCGGCAGGTCTCATCAAGACGATCTACCC
GAGTAATAATCTCCAGGAGATCAAATACCTTCCCAAGAAGGTTAAAGATGCAGTCAAAAGATTCAGGACT
AACTGCATCAAGAACACAGAGAAAGATATATTTCTCAAGATCAGAAGTACTATTCCAGTATGGACGATTC
AAGGCTTGCTTCATAAACCAAGGCAAGTAATAGAGATTGGAGTCTCTAAGAAAGTAGTTCCTACTGAATC
AAAGGCCATGGAGTCAAAAATTCAGATCGAGGATCTAACAGAACTCGCCGTGAAGACTGGCGAACAGTTC
ATACAGAGTCTTTTACGACTCAATGACAAGAAGAAAATCTTCGTCAACATGGTGGAGCACGACACTCTCG
TCTACTCCAAGAATATCAAAGATACAGTCTCAGAAGACCAAAGGGCTATTGAGACTTTTCAACAAAGGGT
AATATCGGGAAACCTCCTCGGATTCCATTGCCCAGCTATCTGTCACTTCATCAAAAGGACAGTAGAAAAG
GAAGGTGGCACCTACAAATGCCATCATTGCGATAAAGGAAAGGCTATCGTTCAAGATGCCTCTGCCGACA
GTGGTCCCAAAGATGGACCCCCACCCACGAGGAGCATCGTGGAAAAAGAAGACGTTCCAACCACGTCTTC
AAAGCAAGTGGATTGATGTGATATCTCCACTGACGTAAGGGATGACGCACAATCCCACTATCCTTCGCAA
TGAGACTTTTCAACAAAGGGTAATATCGGGAAACCTCCTCGGATTCCATTGCCCAGCTATCTGTCACTTC
ATCAAAAGGACAGTAGAAAAGGAAGGTGGCACCTACAAATGCCATCATTGCGATAAAGGAAAGGCTATCG
TTCAAGATGCCTCTGCCGACAGTGGTCCCAAAGATGGACCCCCACCCACGAGGAGCATCGTGGAAAAAGA
AGACGTTCCAACCACGTCTTCAAAGCAAGTGGATTGATGTGATATCTCCACTGACGTAAGGGATGACGCA
CAATCCCACTATCCTTCGCAAGACCCTTCCTCTATATAAGGAAGTTCATTTCATTTGGAGAGAGGCCTAT
TTTTACAACAATTACCAACAACAACAAACAACAAACAACATTACAATTACTATTTACAATTACAGGCCTC
CCGGGACCATGGTGAGTAAAGGTGAAGAAGATAACATGGCGTCTTTGCCAGCTACTCACGAACTTCACAT
CTTCGGTTCTATCAACGGTGTTGATTTCGACATGGTTGGTCAAGGAACTGGAAACCCAAACGATGGATAC
GAAGAACTTAACCTTAAGTCTACTAAGGGTGATCTTCAATTCTCTCCATGGATCTTGGTTCCTCACATTG
GTTACGGTTTCCACCAGTACTTGCCTTACCCTGATGGTATGTCTCCTTTCCAGGCTGCTATGGTTGACGG
TTCTGGTTATCAGGTTCACCGTACTATGCAGTTCGAAGACGGTGCTTCTTTGACTGTTAACTATCGTTAT
ACATATGAAGGATCTCACATCAAGGGAGAAGCTCAGGTGAAGGGAACAGGATTCCCTGCTGACGGTCCTG
TTATGACTAACTCTCTCACTGCAGCTGATTGGTGTCGTTCTAAGAAGACGTACCCAAATGATAAGACCAT
CATCTCCACTTTCAAATGGAGCTACACTACTGGTAATGGAAAGAGGTACCGTTCTACTGCTAGGACTACT
TACACATTCGCTAAGCCTATGGCTGCTAACTACCTCAAGAACCAGCCAATGTACGTTTTCAGGAAGACAG
AGTTGAAGCACTCTAAGACTGAGTTGAACTTCAAGGAATGGCAGAAGGCTTTCACTGATGTGATGGGAAT
GGATGAGCTTTACAAGGGGTCAGGAAGCGAAACACCAGGAACATCAGAAAGTGCAACACCAGAATCTGGA
TCCGGCTCTGAAACTCCTGGTACTAGTGAATCGGCTACCCCTGAATCAGGGTCCTGATCACGGCCATGCT
AGAGTCCGCAAAAATCACCAGTCTCTCTCTACAAATCTATCTCTCTCTATTTTTCTCCAGAATAATGTGT
GAGTAGTTCCCAGATAAGGGAATTAGGGTTCTTATAGGGTTTCGCTCATGTGTTGAGCATATAAGAAACC
CTTAGTATGTATTTGTATTTGTAAAATACTTCTATCAATAAAATTTCTAATTCCTAAAACCAAAATCCAG
TGACCTGGTAACCTGGCAGGATATATGCGGTTGTAATTTTGGCAGGATATATGCGGTTGTAATTCATTTT
TATTGTCTAAATTTCTGTATTTGTTTGTTTGCAATTAGATCCACGTTGTGTCTCAAAATCTCTGATGTTA
CATTGCACAAGATAAAAATATATCATCATGAACAATAAAACTGTCTGCTTACATAAACAGTAATACAAGG
GGTGTTATGAGCCATATTCAACGGGAAACGTCGAGGCCGCGATTAAATTCCAACATGGATGCTGATTTAT
ATGGGTATAAATGGGCTCGCGATAATGTCGGGCAATCAGGTGCGACAATCTATCGCTTGTATGGGAAGCC
CGATGCGCCAGAGTTGTTTCTGAAACATGGCAAAGGTAGCGTTGCCAATGATGTTACAGATGAGATGGTC
AGACTAAACTGGCTGACGGAATTTATGCCTCTTCCGACCATCAAGCATTTTATCCGTACTCCTGATGATG
CATGGTTACTCACCACTGCGATCCCCGGAAAAACAGCATTCCAGGTATTAGAAGAATATCCTGATTCAGG
TGAAAATATTGTTGATGCGCTGGCAGTGTTCCTGCGCCGGTTGCATTCGATTCCTGTTTGTAATTGTCCT
TTTAACAGCGATCGCGTATTTCGTCTCGCTCAGGCGCAATCACGAATGAATAACGGTTTGGTTGATGCGA
GTGATTTTGATGACGAGCGTAATGGCTGGCCTGTTGAACAAGTCTGGAAAGAAATGCATAAACTTTTGCC
ATTCTCACCGGATTCAGTCGTCACTCATGGTGATTTCTCACTTGATAACCTTATTTTTGACGAGGGGAAA
TTAATAGGTTGTATTGATGTTGGACGAGTCGGAATCGCAGACCGATACCAGGATCTTGCCATCCTATGGA
ACTGCCTCGGTGAGTTTTCTCCTTCATTACAGAAACGGCTTTTTCAAAAATATGGTATTGATAATCCTGA
TATGAATAAATTGCAGTTTCATTTGATGCTCGATGAGTTTTTCTAATCAGAATTGGTTAATTGGTTGTAA
CACTGGCAGAGCATTACGCTGACTTGACGGGACGGCGCAAGCTCATGACCAAAATCCCTTAACGTGAGTT
ACGCGTCGTTCCACTGAGCGTCAGACCCCGTAGAAAAGATCAAAGGATCTTC
Features (pLannotate 1.2.2; 15 found; start..end, strand, type, name):
      1..589     +  rep_origin     ori: high-copy-number ColE1/pMB1/pBR322/pUC origin of replication
    827..1456    +  CDS            pVS1 StaA: stability protein from the Pseudomonas plasmid pVS1 (Heeb et al., 2000)
   1885..2958    +  CDS            pVS1 RepA: replication protein from the Pseudomonas plasmid pVS1 (Heeb et al., 2000)
   3024..3218    +  rep_origin     pVS1 oriV: origin of replication for the Pseudomonas plasmid pVS1 (Heeb et al., 2000)
   3385..3408    +  misc_feature   LB T-DNA repeat: left border repeat from octopine Ach5 T-DNA
   3430..3453    +  misc_feature   LB T-DNA repeat: left border repeat from octopine Ach5 T-DNA
   3545..3797    -  terminator     MAS terminator: mannopine synthase terminator
   3810..4358    -  CDS            bar: PAT_STRHY - Experimental evidence at protein level: Swiss-Prot protein existence level 1. Inactivates phosphinothricin (PPT) by transfer of an acetyl group from acetyl CoA. Can also acetylate demethylphosphinothricin but not PTT or glutamate. This enzyme is an effector of phosphinothricin tripeptide (PTT or bialaphos) resistance. From Streptomyces hygroscopicus. Introduced by genetic manipulation and expressed in glufosinate-tolerant maize by Dekalb Genetics.
   4364..4744    -  promoter       MAS promoter: mannopine synthase promoter (Velten et al., 1984)
   5370..5670    +  promoter       CaMV 35S promoter (fragment): strong constitutive promoter from cauliflower mosaic virus
   5671..6012    +  promoter       CaMV 35S promoter: strong constitutive promoter from cauliflower mosaic virus
   6028..6083    +  misc_feature   TMV Ω: translational enhancer from the tobacco mosaic virus 5'-leader sequence (Gallie et al., 1988)
   6099..6806    +  CDS            mNeonGreen: mNeonGreen is a basic (constitutively fluorescent) green/yellow fluorescent protein published in 2013, derived from Branchiostoma lanceolatum. It is reported to be a very rapidly-maturing monomer with moderate acid sensitivity.
   6982..7141    +  polyA_signal   CaMV poly(A) signal (fragment): cauliflower mosaic virus polyadenylation signal
   7357..8166    +  CDS            KanR: aminoglycoside phosphotransferase; aph(3')-Ia; confers resistance to kanamycin in bacteria or G418 (Geneticin®) in eukaryotes
