[The description below was written by a language model from this plasmid's Addgene catalogue record and pLannotate feature annotations shown in this document.]
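Description:
pAVEC1_N-mNeonGreen is an empty plant binary vector of about 8.3 kb, intended for Agrobacterium-mediated stable transformation and expression of proteins carrying an N-terminal mNeonGreen tag. According to the record, the backbone was assembled from fragments of pENTR, pEG103 and NPTII. It carries a high-copy ColE1/pUC-type origin for propagation in E. coli. It also has the pVS1 replicon (oriV, RepA and the StaA stability protein), a broad-host-range system commonly used to maintain binary vectors in Agrobacterium. Bacterial selection is by kanamycin, through an aminoglycoside phosphotransferase gene.

Two cassettes lie downstream of a pair of annotated octopine-type left border repeats. No right border was annotated in the feature table, so the exact extent of the T-DNA cannot be read from it. The first cassette, on the reverse strand, is the plant selectable marker. It consists of the bar gene (phosphinothricin acetyltransferase from Streptomyces hygroscopicus) between the mannopine synthase promoter and terminator, and it confers glufosinate/Basta resistance on transformed plants. The depositor describes this as the secondary locus.

The second cassette is the expression unit. A CaMV 35S promoter, annotated as a fragment followed by a full copy and so consistent with a duplicated-enhancer arrangement, drives transcription. The TMV Ω leader follows and enhances translation. Next come the mNeonGreen coding sequence and a CaMV polyadenylation signal. No gene occupies the primary locus. A coding sequence of interest would be placed between mNeonGreen and the poly(A) signal to give a constitutively expressed green/yellow fluorescent fusion, useful for localisation and related cell-biology studies in plants. The record does not describe the cloning site or the assembly method.
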