Addgene plasmid #231272: pAVEC1_N-mNeonGreen
Purpose: (Empty Backbone) For stably expressing fusion proteins with N terminally tagged mNeonGreen in plants
Depositing lab: Jacob Brunkard. Depositing organization: University of Wisconsin, Madison. Publication: Seamless, modular binary vectors for plant cell and molecular biology. Greenhalgh R, Horner W, Klimpel KA, Chatterjee S, Scarpin MR, Brunkard JO. Plant Biotechnol J. 2025 Jun 26. doi: 10.1111/pbi.70233. PubMed 40574375.
Backbone
  Vector backbone: Backbone assembled from fragments of pENTR, pEG103, and NPTII
  Vector type: Plant Expression
  Selectable markers: Basta
  Tag / fusion protein: mNeonGreen (N terminal on insert)
Growth in bacteria
  Bacterial resistance: Kanamycin, 50 μg/mL
  Growth temperature: 37°C
  Growth strain: DH5alpha
  Copy number: Unknown
Gene/Insert
  Gene/Insert name: None
  Mutation: N/A
  Tag / fusion protein: mNeonGreen (N terminal on insert)
Terms and licenses: Academic/Nonprofit Terms; Industry Terms: Not Available to Industry
Depositor comments: No gene inserted in primary locus, this is a vector backbone. pAVEC1 has a bialaphos resistance (BAR) cassette inserted in a secondary locus for glufosinate selection during plant transformation.
How to cite: pAVEC1_N-mNeonGreen was a gift from Jacob Brunkard (Addgene plasmid # 231272 ; http://n2t.net/addgene:231272 ; RRID:Addgene_231272)
